Addgene plasmid #138648: HA-RNF126 C231A
Purpose: Mammalian expression of full-length2 HA-tagged RNF126 with an inactivating mutation in the RING domain (C231A)
Depositing lab: Jane McGlade. Depositing organization: Hospital for Sick Children. Publication: The ubiquitin ligase RNF126 regulates the retrograde sorting of the cation-independent mannose 6-phosphate receptor. Smith CJ, McGlade CJ. Exp Cell Res. 2014 Jan 15;320(2):219-32. doi: 10.1016/j.yexcr.2013.11.013. Epub 2013 Nov 23. PubMed 24275455.
Backbone
  Vector backbone: pcDNA3.1-HA2
  Vector type: Mammalian Expression
Growth in bacteria
  Bacterial resistance: Ampicillin, 100 μg/mL
  Growth temperature: 37°C
  Growth strain: DH5alpha
  Copy number: High Copy
Gene/Insert
  Gene/Insert name: RNF126
  Species: M. musculus (mouse)
  Mutation: C231A
  Entrez Gene: RNF126
  Tag / fusion protein: HA-HA (N terminal on insert)
  Cloning method: Restriction Enzyme; 5′ cloning site BamH1 (unknown if destroyed); 3′ cloning site EcoR1 (destroyed during cloning)
Terms and licenses: Academic/Nonprofit Terms; Industry Terms: Not Available to Industry
How to cite: HA-RNF126 C231A was a gift from Jane McGlade (Addgene plasmid # 138648 ; http://n2t.net/addgene:138648 ; RRID:Addgene_138648)
