[The description below was written by a language model from this plasmid's Addgene catalogue record and pLannotate feature annotations shown in this document.]
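Description:
HA-RNF126 C231A is a mammalian expression plasmid built on a pcDNA3.1-HA2 backbone, about 6 kb in the sequenced record. It encodes full-length mouse RNF126, an E3 ubiquitin-protein ligase, carrying a cysteine-to-alanine substitution at position 231 that inactivates the RING domain. The open reading frame was inserted by restriction cloning downstream of the human cytomegalovirus immediate-early enhancer and promoter, and transcripts are terminated by the bovine growth hormone polyadenylation signal. A tandem double HA epitope sits at the N terminus of the insert. The feature table annotates it as a fragment of a 3xHA tag, which is consistent with two copies. It allows detection or immunoprecipitation of the protein with anti-HA antibodies. A T7 promoter between the CMV promoter and the tag can serve for in vitro transcription or as a sequencing primer site.

In E. coli the plasmid is maintained at high copy through a ColE1/pUC-type origin and selected with ampicillin via the β-lactamase gene. An f1 origin is also present. The annotation additionally shows a bleomycin/Zeocin resistance gene (Sh ble) driven by an SV40 early promoter and a bacterial EM7 promoter, followed by an SV40 polyadenylation signal. This cassette could in principle support selection in mammalian cells, although the catalogue entry does not list a mammalian selection marker. Short annotated fragments such as a truncated HIV-1 LTR, lacI and a second ble segment are probably annotation artefacts or backbone remnants rather than functional parts. The construct is suited to use as a ligase-inactive counterpart to wild-type RNF126 in studies of ubiquitin-dependent processes. The associated work concerns retrograde sorting of the cation-independent mannose 6-phosphate receptor.
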