Features (pLannotate 1.2.2; 22 found; start..end, strand, type, name):
     28..80      -  misc_feature   bom (fragment): basis of mobility region from pBR322
    235..614     +  enhancer       CMV enhancer: human cytomegalovirus immediate early enhancer
    615..818     +  promoter       CMV promoter: human cytomegalovirus (CMV) immediate early promoter
    814..847     +  LTR            5' LTR (truncated) (fragment): truncated 5' long terminal repeat (LTR) from HIV-1
    863..881     +  promoter       T7 promoter: promoter for bacteriophage T7 RNA polymerase
    926..988     +  CDS            3xHA (fragment): three tandem HA epitope tags
    986..1921    +  CDS            Rnf126: RN126_MOUSE - Experimental evidence at protein level: Swiss-Prot protein existence level 1. E3 ubiquitin-protein ligase that mediates ubiquitination oF target proteins (By similarity). Depending on the associated E2 ligase, mediates 'Lys-48'- and 'Lys-63'-linked polyubiquitination of substrates (PubMed:23418353). Part of a BAG6-dependent quality control process ensuring that proteins of the secretory pathway that are mislocalized to the cytosol are degraded by the proteasome (By similarity). Probably acts by providing the ubiquitin ligase activity associated with the BAG6 complex and be respon
   1998..2222    +  polyA_signal   bGH poly(A) signal: bovine growth hormone polyadenylation signal
   2226..2247    +  promoter       SV40 promoter (fragment): SV40 enhancer and early promoter
   2268..2696    +  rep_origin     f1 ori (sequence partly withheld): f1 bacteriophage origin of replication; arrow indicates direction of (+) strand synthesis
   2710..3039    +  promoter       SV40 promoter: SV40 enhancer and early promoter
   3087..3134    +  promoter       EM7 promoter: synthetic bacterial promoter&nbsp
   3153..3527    +  CDS            BleoR: antibiotic-binding protein; Sh ble from Streptoalloteichus hindustanus; confers resistance to bleomycin, phleomycin, and Zeocin™
   3537..3662    +  CDS            ble (fragment): BLE_KLEPN - Experimental evidence at protein level: Swiss-Prot protein existence level 1. Binding protein with a strong affinity to the bleomycin family of antibiotics. Binds to CL990; an antimitotic-antibiotic compound. From Klebsiella pneumoniae.
   3657..3778    +  polyA_signal   SV40 poly(A) signal: SV40 polyadenylation signal
   3851..3867    -  protein_bind   lac operator: The lac repressor binds to the lac operator to inhibit transcription in E. coli. This inhibition can be relieved by adding lactose or isopropyl-β-D-thiogalactopyranoside (IPTG). lac repressor encoded by lacI
   3875..3905    -  promoter       lac promoter: promoter for the E. coli lac operon
   3920..3941    -  protein_bind   CAP binding site: CAP binding activates transcription in the presence of cAMP. E. coli catabolite activator protein
   3954..4046    -  CDS            lacI (fragment): lac repressor; lacI; The lac repressor binds to the lac operator to inhibit transcription in E. coli. This inhibition can be relieved by adding lactose or isopropyl-β-D-thiogalactopyranoside (IPTG).
   4229..4817    -  rep_origin     ori: high-copy-number ColE1/pMB1/pBR322/pUC origin of replication
   4988..5848    -  CDS            AmpR: β-lactamase; bla; confers resistance to ampicillin, carbenicillin, and related antibiotics
   5849..5953    -  promoter       AmpR promoter: bla
>Addgene plasmid #138648 | HA-RNF126 C231A | addgene full sequence | sequence record 273239 | Addgene NGS Result
GACGGATCGGGAGATCTCCCGATCCCCTATGGTGCACTCTCAGTACAATCTGCTCTGATGCCGCATAGTT
AAGCCAGTATCTGCTCCCTGCTTGTGTGTTGGAGGTCGCTGAGTAGTGCGCGAGCAAAATTTAAGCTACA
ACAAGGCAAGGCTTGACCGACAATTGCATGAAGAATCTGCTTAGGGTTAGGCGTTTTGCGCTGCTTCGCG
ATGTACGGGCCAGATATACGCGTTGACATTGATTATTGACTAGTTATTAATAGTAATCAATTACGGGGTC
ATTAGTTCATAGCCCATATATGGAGTTCCGCGTTACATAACTTACGGTAAATGGCCCGCCTGGCTGACCG
CCCAACGACCCCCGCCCATTGACGTCAATAATGACGTATGTTCCCATAGTAACGCCAATAGGGACTTTCC
ATTGACGTCAATGGGTGGAGTATTTACGGTAAACTGCCCACTTGGCAGTACATCAAGTGTATCATATGCC
AAGTACGCCCCCTATTGACGTCAATGACGGTAAATGGCCCGCCTGGCATTATGCCCAGTACATGACCTTA
TGGGACTTTCCTACTTGGCAGTACATCTACGTATTAGTCATCGCTATTACCATGGTGATGCGGTTTTGGC
AGTACATCAATGGGCGTGGATAGCGGTTTGACTCACGGGGATTTCCAAGTCTCCACCCCATTGACGTCAA
TGGGAGTTTGTTTTGGCACCAAAATCAACGGGACTTTCCAAAATGTCGTAACAACTCCGCCCCATTGACG
CAAATGGGCGGTAGGCGTGTACGGTGGGAGGTCTATATAAGCAGAGCTCTCTGGCTAACTAGAGAACCCA
CTGCTTACTGGCTTATCGAAATTAATACGACTCACTATAGGGAGACCCAAGCTGGCTAGCGTTTAAACTT
AAGCTTGCCACCATGTACCCATACGATGTTCCTGACTATGCGGGCTATCCCTATGACGTCCCGGACTATG
CAGGATCCGAGGCGTCGCCGCAGCCCGGACGGTACTTCTGCCACTGCTGCTCGGTAGAGATCGTGCCGCG
CCTGCCGGATTACATCTGCCCAAGGTGCGAGTCTGGCTTCATTGAGGAGCTTCCAGAAGAGACCAGGAAC
ACAGAGAATGGCTCAGCCCCCTCCACAGCCCCCACCGACCAGAACCGGCAGCCATTTGAGAATGTGGACC
AGCACCTGTTCACGCTGCCACAGGGATACAGCCAGTTTGCCTTTGGCATCTTCGACGATAGCTTTGAGAT
TCCCACGTTCCCTCCTGGAGCCCAGGCCGATGATGGCAGGGACCCTGAGAGCCGACGGGAGAGAGAGCAC
CAGTCTCGGCATCGGTACGGGGCCCGGCAGCCCCGTGCCCGCCTCACTGCCCGCCGGGCCACTGGCCGGC
ATGAAGGTGTCCCTACGCTGGAAGGGATCATCCAGCAGCTCGTGAATGGCATCATCTCTCCGGCTGCTGT
GCCCAGCCTGGGCCTTGGTCCCTGGGGCGTCCTGCACTCGAACCCAATGGACTACGCCTGGGGGGCCAAC
GGCCTGGACACCATCATCACGCAGCTCCTCAATCAGTTTGAGAACACCGGCCCCCCACCTGCAGACAAGG
AGAAGATTCAGGCTCTCCCCACGGTCCCAGTCACAGAGGAACACGTGGGCTCAGGGCTTGAGGCCCCAGT
GTGTAAAGAAGACTATGCACTGGGTGAGAGTGTGCGGCAGTTGCCCTGCAACCACCTGTTCCACGACAGC
TGCATCGTGCCCTGGCTGGAGCAGCATGACAGCTGCCCGGTCTGCCGTAAGAGCCTCACTGGACAGAACA
CAGCCACCAATCCCCCAGGCTTGACCGGTGTAGGTTTCTCCTCGTCCTCGTCCTCATCCTCCTCCAGCTC
GCCCAGCAATGAGAACGCCACAAGCAACTCCTGATTCTGAAGATATCCAGCACAGTGGCGGCCGCTCGAG
TCTAGAGGGCCCGTTTAAACCCGCTGATCAGCCTCGACTGTGCCTTCTAGTTGCCAGCCATCTGTTGTTT
GCCCCTCCCCCGTGCCTTCCTTGACCCTGGAAGGTGCCACTCCCACTGTCCTTTCCTAATAAAATGAGGA
AATTGCATCGCATTGTCTGAGTAGGTGTCATTCTATTCTGGGGGGTGGGGTGGGGCAGGACAGCAAGGGG
GAGGATTGGGAAGACAATAGCAGGCATGCTGGGGATGCGGTGGGCTCTATGGCTTCTGAGGCGGAAAGAA
CCAGCTGGGGCTCTAGGGGGTATCCCC
[124 nt withheld, positions 2268-2391]
C
[91 nt withheld, positions 2393-2483]
A
[49 nt withheld, positions 2485-2533]
CCTTTGACGTTGGAGTCCACGTTCTTT
[37 nt withheld, positions 2561-2597]
ACCCTATCTCGGTCTATTCTTTTGATTTATAAGGGATTTTGCCGATTTCGGCCTATTGGTTAAAAAATGA
GCTGATTTAACAAAAATTTAACGCGAATTAATTCTGTGGAATGTGTGTCAGTTAGGGTGTGGAAAGTCCC
CAGGCTCCCCAGCAGGCAGAAGTATGCAAAGCATGCATCTCAATTAGTCAGCAACCAGGTGTGGAAAGTC
CCCAGGCTCCCCAGCAGGCAGAAGTATGCAAAGCATGCATCTCAATTAGTCAGCAACCATAGTCCCGCCC
CTAACTCCGCCCATCCCGCCCCTAACTCCGCCCAGTTCCGCCCATTCTCCGCCCCATGGCTGACTAATTT
TTTTTATTTATGCAGAGGCCGAGGCCGCCTCTGCCTCTGAGCTATTCCAGAAGTAGTGAGGAGGCTTTTT
TGGAGGCCTAGGCTTTTGCAAAAAGCTCCCGGGAGCTTGTATATCCATTTTCGGATCTGATCAGCACGTG
TTGACAATTAATCATCGGCATAGTATATCGGCATAGTATAATACGACAAGGTGAGGAACTAAACCATGGC
CAAGTTGACCAGTGCCGTTCCGGTGCTCACCGCGCGCGACGTCGCCGGAGCGGTCGAGTTCTGGACCGAC
CGGCTCGGGTTCTCCCGGGACTTCGTGGAGGACGACTTCGCCGGTGTGGTCCGGGACGACGTGACCCTGT
TCATCAGCGCGGTCCAGGACCAGGTGGTGCCGGACAACACCCTGGCCTGGGTGTGGGTGCGCGGCCTGGA
CGAGCTGTACGCCGAGTGGTCGGAGGTCGTGTCCACGAACTTCCGGGACGCCTCCGGGCCGGCCATGACC
GAGATCGGCGAGCAGCCGTGGGGGCGGGAGTTCGCCCTGCGCGACCCGGCCGGCAACTGCGTGCACTTCG
TGGCCGAGGAGCAGGACTGACACGTGCTACGAGATTTCGATTCCACCGCCGCCTTCTATGAAAGGTTGGG
CTTCGGAATCGTTTTCCGGGACGCCGGCTGGATGATCCTCCAGCGCGGGGATCTCATGCTGGAGTTCTTC
GCCCACCCCAACTTGTTTATTGCAGCTTATAATGGTTACAAATAAAGCAATAGCATCACAAATTTCACAA
ATAAAGCATTTTTTTCACTGCATTCTAGTTGTGGTTTGTCCAAACTCATCAATGTATCTTATCATGTCTG
TATACCGTCGACCTCTAGCTAGAGCTTGGCGTAATCATGGTCATAGCTGTTTCCTGTGTGAAATTGTTAT
CCGCTCACAATTCCACACAACATACGAGCCGGAAGCATAAAGTGTAAAGCCTGGGGTGCCTAATGAGTGA
GCTAACTCACATTAATTGCGTTGCGCTCACTGCCCGCTTTCCAGTCGGGAAACCTGTCGTGCCAGCTGCA
TTAATGAATCGGCCAACGCGCGGGGAGAGGCGGTTTGCGTATTGGGCGCTCTTCCGCTTCCTCGCTCACT
GACTCGCTGCGCTCGGTCGTTCGGCTGCGGCGAGCGGTATCAGCTCACTCAAAGGCGGTAATACGGTTAT
CCACAGAATCAGGGGATAACGCAGGAAAGAACATGTGAGCAAAAGGCCAGCAAAAGGCCAGGAACCGTAA
AAAGGCCGCGTTGCTGGCGTTTTTCCATAGGCTCCGCCCCCCTGACGAGCATCACAAAAATCGACGCTCA
AGTCAGAGGTGGCGAAACCCGACAGGACTATAAAGATACCAGGCGTTTCCCCCTGGAAGCTCCCTCGTGC
GCTCTCCTGTTCCGACCCTGCCGCTTACCGGATACCTGTCCGCCTTTCTCCCTTCGGGAAGCGTGGCGCT
TTCTCATAGCTCACGCTGTAGGTATCTCAGTTCGGTGTAGGTCGTTCGCTCCAAGCTGGGCTGTGTGCAC
GAACCCCCCGTTCAGCCCGACCGCTGCGCCTTATCCGGTAACTATCGTCTTGAGTCCAACCCGGTAAGAC
ACGACTTATCGCCACTGGCAGCAGCCACTGGTAACAGGATTAGCAGAGCGAGGTATGTAGGCGGTGCTAC
AGAGTTCTTGAAGTGGTGGCCTAACTACGGCTACACTAGAAGAACAGTATTTGGTATCTGCGCTCTGCTG
AAGCCAGTTACCTTCGGAAAAAGAGTTGGTAGCTCTTGATCCGGCAAACAAACCACCGCTGGTAGCGGTG
GTTTTTTTGTTTGCAAGCAGCAGATTACGCGCAGAAAAAAAGGATCTCAAGAAGATCCTTTGATCTTTTC
TACGGGGTCTGACGCTCAGTGGAACGAAAACTCACGTTAAGGGATTTTGGTCATGAGATTATCAAAAAGG
ATCTTCACCTAGATCCTTTTAAATTAAAAATGAAGTTTTAAATCAATCTAAAGTATATATGAGTAAACTT
GGTCTGACAGTTACCAATGCTTAATCAGTGAGGCACCTATCTCAGCGATCTGTCTATTTCGTTCATCCAT
AGTTGCCTGACTCCCCGTCGTGTAGATAACTACGATACGGGAGGGCTTACCATCTGGCCCCAGTGCTGCA
ATGATACCGCGAGACCCACGCTCACCGGCTCCAGATTTATCAGCAATAAACCAGCCAGCCGGAAGGGCCG
AGCGCAGAAGTGGTCCTGCAACTTTATCCGCCTCCATCCAGTCTATTAATTGTTGCCGGGAAGCTAGAGT
AAGTAGTTCGCCAGTTAATAGTTTGCGCAACGTTGTTGCCATTGCTACAGGCATCGTGGTGTCACGCTCG
TCGTTTGGTATGGCTTCATTCAGCTCCGGTTCCCAACGATCAAGGCGAGTTACATGATCCCCCATGTTGT
GCAAAAAAGCGGTTAGCTCCTTCGGTCCTCCGATCGTTGTCAGAAGTAAGTTGGCCGCAGTGTTATCACT
CATGGTTATGGCAGCACTGCATAATTCTCTTACTGTCATGCCATCCGTAAGATGCTTTTCTGTGACTGGT
GAGTACTCAACCAAGTCATTCTGAGAATAGTGTATGCGGCGACCGAGTTGCTCTTGCCCGGCGTCAATAC
GGGATAATACCGCGCCACATAGCAGAACTTTAAAAGTGCTCATCATTGGAAAACGTTCTTCGGGGCGAAA
ACTCTCAAGGATCTTACCGCTGTTGAGATCCAGTTCGATGTAACCCACTCGTGCACCCAACTGATCTTCA
GCATCTTTTACTTTCACCAGCGTTTCTGGGTGAGCAAAAACAGGAAGGCAAAATGCCGCAAAAAAGGGAA
TAAGGGCGACACGGAAATGTTGAATACTCATACTCTTCCTTTTTCAATATTATTGAAGCATTTATCAGGG
TTATTGTCTCATGAGCGGATACATATTTGAATGTATTTAGAAAAATAAACAAATAGGGGTTCCGCGCACA
TTTCCCCGAAAAGTGCCACCTGACGTC
